Addgene plasmid #202037: pAAV-DIO-CAG-hM4Di-P2A-dTomato
Purpose: AAV-mediated, cre-dependent expression of the pharmacogenetic actuator hM4Di-2A-dTomato
Depositing lab: Yoav Ben-Simon & Peter Jonas. Depositing organization: Institute of Science and Technology Austria (I.S.T. Austria).
Backbone
  Vector backbone: pAAV
  Backbone size w/o insert (bp): 5062
  Total vector size (bp): 7324
  Vector type: AAV
Growth in bacteria
  Bacterial resistance: Ampicillin, 100 μg/mL
  Growth temperature: 37°C
  Growth strain: NEB Stable
  Copy number: High Copy
Gene/Insert
  Gene/Insert name: hM4Di
  Species: Synthetic
  Insert size (bp): 2232
  Promoter: CAG
  Tag / fusion protein: dTomato (C terminal on insert)
  Cloning method: Restriction Enzyme; 5′ cloning site NheI (not destroyed); 3′ cloning site AscI (not destroyed)
  Sequencing primers: 5′ cctacagctcctgggcaacgtgc
Resource information
  A portion of this plasmid was derived from a plasmid made by: Brian Roth
Terms and licenses: Academic/Nonprofit Terms; Industry Terms: Not Available to Industry
How to cite: pAAV-DIO-CAG-hM4Di-P2A-dTomato was a gift from Yoav Ben-Simon & Peter Jonas (Addgene plasmid # 202037 ; http://n2t.net/addgene:202037 ; RRID:Addgene_202037)
