[The description below was written by a language model from this plasmid's Addgene catalogue record and pLannotate feature annotations shown in this document.]
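Description:
pAAV-DIO-CAG-hM4Di-P2A-dTomato is an adeno-associated virus transfer plasmid built on a pAAV backbone for Cre-dependent expression of the inhibitory chemogenetic receptor hM4Di together with a red fluorescent reporter. It is propagated in E. coli as a high-copy plasmid through a ColE1/pUC-type origin and selected with ampicillin via the β-lactamase gene; a recombination-deficient strain is listed, which is customary for ITR-containing plasmids. The annotated backbone also carries remnants of pBR322-derived elements (rop, bom and tetracycline-resistance fragments), an SP6 promoter and SV40 promoter/origin sequences, none of which belong to the expression cassette.

Between AAV2 inverted terminal repeats, which direct replication and packaging of the genome into virions, sits a CAG-type promoter (CMV enhancer, chicken β-actin promoter and chimeric intron) followed by a double-floxed inverted open reading frame. The coding sequence, a human muscarinic M4 receptor (CHRM4)-derived DREADD joined through a P2A self-cleaving peptide to dTomato, lies in antisense orientation flanked by paired, oppositely oriented lox2272 and loxP sites. In cells expressing Cre, recombination between the incompatible lox pairs flips and locks the cassette into the sense orientation, permitting transcription and production of the receptor and dTomato as separate proteins. A WPRE enhances transcript stability and expression, and a bovine growth hormone polyadenylation signal terminates the message. The construct is used to make AAV for silencing of genetically defined, Cre-expressing cell populations upon administration of the designer ligand, with dTomato marking transduced cells. The sequenced record (8,135 nt) is longer than the catalogued total size of 7,324 bp, and ITR fragments are annotated at three locations; the record does not explain this discrepancy.
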