Features (pLannotate 1.2.2; 32 found; start..end, strand, type, name):
     54..145     +  repeat_region  AAV2 ITR (fragment): inverted terminal repeat of adeno-associated virus serotype 2 inverted
    145..174     -  repeat_region  AAV2 ITR (fragment): inverted terminal repeat of adeno-associated virus serotype 2 inverted
    178..507     -  promoter       SV40 promoter: SV40 enhancer and early promoter
    514..570     -  CDS            lacI (fragment): lac repressor; lacI; The lac repressor binds to the lac operator to inhibit transcription in E. coli. This inhibition can be relieved by adding lactose or isopropyl-β-D-thiogalactopyranoside (IPTG).
    753..1341    -  rep_origin     ori: high-copy-number ColE1/pMB1/pBR322/pUC origin of replication
   1512..2372    -  CDS            AmpR: β-lactamase; bla; confers resistance to ampicillin, carbenicillin, and related antibiotics
   2373..2477    -  promoter       AmpR promoter: bla
   2572..2607    +  CDS            rop (fragment): Rop protein, which maintains plasmids at low copy number; rop
   2709..2757    +  misc_feature   bom (fragment): basis of mobility region from pBR322
   2758..3037    -  CDS            TcR (fragment): tetracycline efflux protein; tet; confers resistance to tetracycline
   3265..3283    +  promoter       SP6 promoter: promoter for bacteriophage SP6 RNA polymerase
   3302..3433    -  repeat_region  AAV2 ITR (fragment): inverted terminal repeat of adeno-associated virus serotype 2 inverted
   3489..3737    +  enhancer       CMV enhancer (fragment): human cytomegalovirus immediate early enhancer
   3739..4016    +  promoter       chicken β-actin promoter: No description available
   4017..4152    +  intron         hybrid intron (fragment): hybrid between chicken β-actin (CBA) and minute virus of mice (MMV) introns (Gray et al., 2011)
   4241..4371    +  intron         chimeric intron (fragment): chimera between introns from chicken β-actin and rabbit β-globin
   4425..4442    +  misc_feature   MCS (fragment): pUC18/19 multiple cloning site
   4449..4482    +  protein_bind   lox2272: Cre-mediated recombination occurs in the 8-bp core sequence (GGATACTT). lox2272 sites are compatible with each other, but incompatible with loxP or loxN sites (Lee and Saito, 1988). Cre recombinase
   4483..4532    -  intron         β-globin intron (fragment): internally truncated intron from human β-globin
   4533..4566    +  protein_bind   loxP: Cre-mediated recombination occurs in the 8-bp core sequence (GCATACAT). Cre recombinase
   4584..5285    -  CDS            dTomato: dTomato is a basic (constitutively fluorescent) orange fluorescent protein published in 2004, derived from Discosoma sp.. It is reported to be a somewhat slowly-maturing dimer with low acid sensitivity.
   5379..6815    -  CDS            CHRM4: ACM4_HUMAN - Experimental evidence at protein level: Swiss-Prot protein existence level 1. The muscarinic acetylcholine receptor mediates various cellular responses, including inhibition of adenylate cyclase, breakdown of phosphoinositides and modulation of potassium channels through the action of G proteins. Primary transducing effect is inhibition of adenylate cyclase. From Homo sapiens (Human).
   6828..6861    -  protein_bind   lox2272: Cre-mediated recombination occurs in the 8-bp core sequence (GGATACTT). lox2272 sites are compatible with each other, but incompatible with loxP or loxN sites (Lee and Saito, 1988). Cre recombinase
   6862..6911    -  intron         β-globin intron (fragment): internally truncated intron from human β-globin
   6912..6945    -  protein_bind   loxP: Cre-mediated recombination occurs in the 8-bp core sequence (GCATACAT). Cre recombinase
   6946..6970    +  misc_feature   MCS (fragment): pBluescript multiple cloning site
   6970..7558    +  misc_feature   WPRE: woodchuck hepatitis virus posttranscriptional regulatory element
   7591..7815    +  polyA_signal   bGH poly(A) signal: bovine growth hormone polyadenylation signal
   7819..7840    +  promoter       SV40 promoter (fragment): SV40 enhancer and early promoter
   7901..7992    +  repeat_region  AAV2 ITR (fragment): inverted terminal repeat of adeno-associated virus serotype 2 inverted
   7992..8021    -  repeat_region  AAV2 ITR (fragment): inverted terminal repeat of adeno-associated virus serotype 2 inverted
   8039..8135    -  rep_origin     SV40 ori (fragment): SV40 origin of replication
>Addgene plasmid #202037 | pAAV-DIO-CAG-hM4Di-P2A-dTomato | addgene full sequence | sequence record 405580 | Addgene NGS Result
ACTAGAGCATGGCTACGTAGATAAGTAGCATGGCGGGTTAATCATTAACTACAAGGAACCCCTAGTGATG
GAGTTGGCCACTCCCTCTCTGCGCGCTCGCTCGCTCACTGAGGCCGGGCGACCAAAGGTCGCCCGACGCC
CGGGCGGCCTCAGTGAGCGAGCGAGCGCGCAGAGCTTTTTGCAAAAGCCTAGGCCTCCAAAAAAGCCTCC
TCACTACTTCTGGAATAGCTCAGAGGCCGAGGCGGCCTCGGCCTCTGCATAAATAAAAAAAATTAGTCAG
CCATGGGGCGGAGAATGGGCGGAACTGGGCGGAGTTAGGGGCGGGATGGGCGGAGTTAGGGGCGGGACTA
TGGTTGCTGACTAATTGAGATGCATGCTTTGCATACTTCTGCCTGCTGGGGAGCCTGGGGACTTTCCACA
CCTGGTTGCTGACTAATTGAGATGCATGCTTTGCATACTTCTGCCTGCTGGGGAGCCTGGGGACTTTCCA
CACCCTAACTGACACACATTCCACAGCTGCATTAATGAATCGGCCAACGCGCGGGGAGAGGCGGTTTGCG
TATTGGGCGCTCTTCCGCTTCCTCGCTCACTGACTCGCTGCGCTCGGTCGTTCGGCTGCGGCGAGCGGTA
TCAGCTCACTCAAAGGCGGTAATACGGTTATCCACAGAATCAGGGGATAACGCAGGAAAGAACATGTGAG
CAAAAGGCCAGCAAAAGGCCAGGAACCGTAAAAAGGCCGCGTTGCTGGCGTTTTTCCATAGGCTCCGCCC
CCCTGACGAGCATCACAAAAATCGACGCTCAAGTCAGAGGTGGCGAAACCCGACAGGACTATAAAGATAC
CAGGCGTTTCCCCCTGGAAGCTCCCTCGTGCGCTCTCCTGTTCCGACCCTGCCGCTTACCGGATACCTGT
CCGCCTTTCTCCCTTCGGGAAGCGTGGCGCTTTCTCATAGCTCACGCTGTAGGTATCTCAGTTCGGTGTA
GGTCGTTCGCTCCAAGCTGGGCTGTGTGCACGAACCCCCCGTTCAGCCCGACCGCTGCGCCTTATCCGGT
AACTATCGTCTTGAGTCCAACCCGGTAAGACACGACTTATCGCCACTGGCAGCAGCCACTGGTAACAGGA
TTAGCAGAGCGAGGTATGTAGGCGGTGCTACAGAGTTCTTGAAGTGGTGGCCTAACTACGGCTACACTAG
AAGAACAGTATTTGGTATCTGCGCTCTGCTGAAGCCAGTTACCTTCGGAAAAAGAGTTGGTAGCTCTTGA
TCCGGCAAACAAACCACCGCTGGTAGCGGTGGTTTTTTTGTTTGCAAGCAGCAGATTACGCGCAGAAAAA
AAGGATCTCAAGAAGATCCTTTGATCTTTTCTACGGGGTCTGACGCTCAGTGGAACGAAAACTCACGTTA
AGGGATTTTGGTCATGAGATTATCAAAAAGGATCTTCACCTAGATCCTTTTAAATTAAAAATGAAGTTTT
AAATCAATCTAAAGTATATATGAGTAAACTTGGTCTGACAGTTACCAATGCTTAATCAGTGAGGCACCTA
TCTCAGCGATCTGTCTATTTCGTTCATCCATAGTTGCCTGACTCCCCGTCGTGTAGATAACTACGATACG
GGAGGGCTTACCATCTGGCCCCAGTGCTGCAATGATACCGCGAGACCCACGCTCACCGGCTCCAGATTTA
TCAGCAATAAACCAGCCAGCCGGAAGGGCCGAGCGCAGAAGTGGTCCTGCAACTTTATCCGCCTCCATCC
AGTCTATTAATTGTTGCCGGGAAGCTAGAGTAAGTAGTTCGCCAGTTAATAGTTTGCGCAACGTTGTTGC
CATTGCTACAGGCATCGTGGTGTCACGCTCGTCGTTTGGTATGGCTTCATTCAGCTCCGGTTCCCAACGA
TCAAGGCGAGTTACATGATCCCCCATGTTGTGCAAAAAAGCGGTTAGCTCCTTCGGTCCTCCGATCGTTG
TCAGAAGTAAGTTGGCCGCAGTGTTATCACTCATGGTTATGGCAGCACTGCATAATTCTCTTACTGTCAT
GCCATCCGTAAGATGCTTTTCTGTGACTGGTGAGTACTCAACCAAGTCATTCTGAGAATAGTGTATGCGG
CGACCGAGTTGCTCTTGCCCGGCGTCAATACGGGATAATACCGCGCCACATAGCAGAACTTTAAAAGTGC
TCATCATTGGAAAACGTTCTTCGGGGCGAAAACTCTCAAGGATCTTACCGCTGTTGAGATCCAGTTCGAT
GTAACCCACTCGTGCACCCAACTGATCTTCAGCATCTTTTACTTTCACCAGCGTTTCTGGGTGAGCAAAA
ACAGGAAGGCAAAATGCCGCAAAAAAGGGAATAAGGGCGACACGGAAATGTTGAATACTCATACTCTTCC
TTTTTCAATATTATTGAAGCATTTATCAGGGTTATTGTCTCATGAGCGGATACATATTTGAATGTATTTA
GAAAAATAAACAAATAGGGGTTCCGCGCACATTTCCCCGAAAAGTGCCACCTGACGTCTAAGAAACCATT
ATTATCATGACATTAACCTATAAAAATAGGCGTATCACGAGGCCCTTTCGTCTCGCGCGTTTCGGTGATG
ACGGTGAAAACCTCTGACACATGCAGCTCCCGGAGACGGTCACAGCTTGTCTGTAAGCGGATGCCGGGAG
CAGACAAGCCCGTCAGGGCGCGTCAGCGGGTGTTGGCGGGTGTCGGGGCTGGCTTAACTATGCGGCATCA
GAGCAGATTGTACTGAGAGTGCACCATTCGACGCTCTCCCTTATGCGACTCCTGCATTAGGAAGCAGCCC
AGTAGTAGGTTGAGGCCGTTGAGCACCGCCGCCGCAAGGAATGGTGCATGCAAGGAGATGGCGCCCAACA
GTCCCCCGGCCACGGGGCCTGCCACCATACCCACGCCGAAACAAGCGCTCATGAGCCCGAAGTGGCGAGC
CCGATCTTCCCCATCGGTGATGTCGGCGATATAGGCGCCAGCAACCGCACCTGTGGCGCCGGTGATGCCG
GCCACGATGCGTCCGGCGTAGAGGATCTGGCTAGCGATGACCCTGCTGATTGGTTCGCTGACCATTTCCG
GGTGCGGGACGGCGTTACCAGAAACTCAGAAGGTTCGTCCAACCAAACCGACTCTGACGGCAGTTTACGA
GAGAGATGATAGGGTCTGCTTCAGTAAGCCAGATGCTACACAATTAGGCTTGTACATATTGTCGTTAGAA
CGCGGCTACAATTAATACATAACCTTATGTATCATACACATACGATTTAGGTGACACTATAGAATACACG
GAATTAATTCTAGCTGCGCGCTCGCTCGCTCACTGAGGCCGCCCGGGCAAAGCCCGGGCGTCGGGCGACC
TTTGGTCGCCCGGCCTCAGTGAGCGAGCGAGCGCGCAGAGAGGGAGTGGCCAACTCCATCACTAGGGGTT
CCTTGTAGTTAATGATTAACCCGCCATGCTACTTATCTACGTAGCCATGCTCTAGGTACCATTGACGTCA
ATAATGACGTATGTTCCCATAGTAACGCCAATAGGGACTTTCCATTGACGTCAATGGGTGGAGTATTTAC
GGTAAACTGCCCACTTGGCAGTACATCAAGTGTATCATATGCCAAGTACGCCCCCTATTGACGTCAATGA
CGGTAAATGGCCCGCCTGGCATTATGCCCAGTACATGACCTTATGGGACTTTCCTACTTGGCAGTACATC
TACGTATTAGTCATCGCTATTACCATGGTCGAGGTGAGCCCCACGTTCTGCTTCACTCTCCCCATCTCCC
CCCCCTCCCCACCCCCAATTTTGTATTTATTTATTTTTTAATTATTTTGTGCAGCGATGGGGGCGGGGGG
GGGGGGGGGGCGCGCGCCRGGSGGGGSGGGGSGGGGSGRGGGGSGGGGSGGGGCGAGGCGGAGAGGTGCG
GCGGCAGCCAATCAGAGCGGCGCGCTCCGAAAGTTTCCTTTTATGGCGAGGCGGCGGCGGCGGCGGCCCT
ATAAAAAGCGAAGCGCGCGGCGGGCGGGAGTCGCTGCGCGCTGCCTTCGCCCCGTGCCCCGCTCCGCCGC
CGCCTCGCGCCGCCCGCCCCGGCTCTGACTGACCGCGTTACTCCCACAGGTGAGCGGGCGGGACGGCCCT
TCTCCTCCGGGCTGTAATTAGCGCTTGGTTTAATGACGGCTTGTTTCTTTTCTGTGGCTGCGTGAAAGCC
TTGAGGGGCTCCGGGAGGGCCCTTTGTGCGGGGGGAGCGGCTCGGGGCTGTCCGCGGGGGGACGGCTGCC
TTCGGGGGGGACGGGGCAGGGCGGGGTTCGGCTTCTGGCGTGTGACCGGCGGCTCTAGAGCCTCTGCTAA
CCATGTTCATGCCTTCTTCTTTTTCCTACAGCTCCTGGGCAACGTGCTGGTTATTGTGCTGTCTCATCAT
TTTGGCAAAGAATTGGATCCTCTAGAGTCGACTCCGGAATAACTTCGTATAGGATACTTTATACGAAGTT
ATGCAGAATGGTAGCTGGATTGTAGCTGCTATTAGCAATATGAAACCTCTTAATAACTTCGTATAGCATA
CATTATACGAAGTTATGGCGCGCCGTCGACTTACTTGTACAGCTCGTCCATGCCGTACAGGAACAGGTGG
TGGCGGCCCTCGGAGCGCTCGTACTGTTCCACGATGGTGTAGTCCTCGTTGTGGGAGGTGATGTCCAGCT
TGGTGTCCACGTAGTAGTAGCCGGGCAGTTGCACGGGCTTCTTGGCCATGTAGATGGTCTTGAACTCCAC
CAGGTAGTGGCCGCCGTCCTTCAGCTTCAGGGCCTGGTGGATCTCGCCCTTCAGCACGCCGTCGCGGGGG
TACAGGCGCTCGGTGGAGGCCTCCCAGCCCATGGTCTTCTTCTGCATTACGGGGCCGTCGGGGGGGAAGT
TGGTGCCGCGCATCTTCACCTTGTAGATCAGCGTGCCGTCCTGCAGGGAGGAGTCCTGGGTCACGGTCAC
CAGACCGCCGTCCTCGAAGTTCATCACGCGCTCCCACTTGAAGCCCTCGGGGAAGGACAGCTTCTTGTAA
TCGGGGATGTCGGCGGGGTGCTTCACGTACGCCTTGGAGCCGTACATGAACTGGGGGGACAGGATGTCCC
AGGCGAAGGGCAGGGGGCCGCCCTTGGTCACCTTCAGCTTGGCGGTCTGGGTGCCCTCGTAGGGGCGGCC
CTCGCCCTCGCCCTCGATCTCGAACTCGTGGCCGTTCATGGAGCCCTCCATGCGCACCTTGAAGCGCATG
AACTCTTTGATGACCTCCTCGCCCTTGCTCACCATTGGCCCGGGATTCTCTTCGACATCCCCTGCTTGTT
TCAACAGGGAGAAGTTAGTGGCTCCGCTTCCGTTGTCTTCGAAGGCGACCGGTTCCCGCCTGGCAGTGCC
GATGTTCCGATACTGGCACAGCAGCAGGTGCCGGAAGGTCTTTTTAAAGGTGGCGTTGCACAGAGCATAG
CAGGCAGGGTTGATGGTGCTGTTGACGTAGCAGAGCCAGTAGCCAATGGACCACACCGTGTCAGGGATGC
AGCTCTGGCAGAAGGTGTTCACCAGGACCATGACGTTGTAGGGCGTCCAGGTGAGGATGAAGGCCAGCAG
AATGGCAAAGATCGTTCGTGTCACTTTGCGCTCCCGGGCCGCCATCTGCCGCTTCTTGCGCACCTGGTTG
CGAGCGATGCTGGCGAACTTGCGGGCCACGTTGGCCGCAGGGCGCATGCCAGCCGGCGTGGCAGGCACAA
TCTCAATGGCTGTCACACACTCATTGCCTGTCTGCTTCGTCACAATCTGGATCTTGGACCATCTGGAGGC
TGGGTTGAGGGCCCGCGGCTGCAGGGGAGGGGCGGGCATGGCGGGCGTGGTGGCCTCTGTGGTGGACAGC
TCTGTGGCTGGGCGTTCCTTGGTGTTCTGGGTGGCACTGCCTGAGCTGGACTCATTGGAAGTGTCCTTAT
CAGCCACGGGGCGCGGTGGCGGTGGCAGCGCTGGCGGGGGGGCCTCCTCCAGCTTGCCATTGCGCAGCTC
CTCCCGGGCGGCCTCCCCGGGCGGGGGCTTCTTGACGCTCTGCTTCATTAGTGGGCTCTTGAGGAAGGCC
AGCGTCTTGGCTTTCTTCTCCTTCGGGCCCTCGGGCCGGTGCTTGTGGACTCGGCTGCGACTGGCCAGGG
AGATGTGGATGTACAGCACCGTCATGATGACCACAGGCAGGTAGAAGCCAGCAATGGCTGTGCCAAAGGT
CACTGCTGGGTTGGACAGGAACTGGATGAAGCACTGGTTGTCGGGCACCGTCCGCTTACCCACCACAAAC
TGCCAGAACAAGATGGCAGGCGCCCAGAGCACGAAGGACAGTACCCAGGCAGCAGCAATCATGAGGCCTG
CCATCTTGGTGGTGCGCCGGGCAGGGTAGGTGAGAGGCTTGGTGACGCAGAAGTAGCGGTCAAAGCTGAT
GATGAGAAGGTTCATGACGGAGGCGTTGCTCACCACGCAGTCCAGGGCCAGCCACAGGTCGCAGACCACG
GCGCCCAGGGGCCAGTAGCCCTTGATGATGTACACGGTGTAGAGGTTCATGGAGAAGGCGCCTATGATGA
GATCAGCACACGCCAGGCTGAAGAGGAAGTAGTTGTTGACTGTCTGCAGCTGCCTGTTGACCTTGATGGA
CAGCATCACCAGGATGTTGCCCACGACAGTCACCAGGCTCAGGGAGCCTGTCACTGTGGCAATGAAGACC
ATTTCCACCGTCTCATAGCGATTGTGGGATGATGACGTGACCAGGCGCACGGACTGATTGCCCGAGCTGC
CATTGACAGGTGTGAAGTTGGCCATGGTGGCGCTAGCATAACTTCGTATAAAGTATCCTATACGAAGTTA
TTTGCCTTAACCCAGAAATTATCACTGTTATTCTTTAGAATGGTGCAAAGAATAACTTCGTATAATGTAT
GCTATACGAAGTTATGAATTCGATATCAAGCTTATCGATAATCAACCTCTGGATTACAAAATTTGTGAAA
GATTGACTGGTATTCTTAACTATGTTGCTCCTTTTACGCTATGTGGATACGCTGCTTTAATGCCTTTGTA
TCATGCTATTGCTTCCCGTATGGCTTTCATTTTCTCCTCCTTGTATAAATCCTGGTTGCTGTCTCTTTAT
GAGGAGTTGTGGCCCGTTGTCAGGCAACGTGGCGTGGTGTGCACTGTGTTTGCTGACGCAACCCCCACTG
GTTGGGGCATTGCCACCACCTGTCAGCTCCTTTCCGGGACTTTCGCTTTCCCCCTCCCTATTGCCACGGC
GGAACTCATCGCCGCCTGCCTTGCCCGCTGCTGGACAGGGGCTCGGCTGTTGGGCACTGACAATTCCGTG
GTGTTGTCGGGGAAATCATCGTCCTTTCCTTGGCTGCTCGCCTGTGTTGCCACCTGGATTCTGCGCGGGA
CGTCCTTCTGCTACGTCCCTTCGGCCCTCAATCCAGCGGACCTTCCTTCCCGCGGCCTGCTGCCGGCTCT
GCGGCCTCTTCCGCGTCTTCGCCTTCGCCCTCAGACGAGTCGGATCTCCCTTTGGGCCGCCTCCCCGCAT
CGATACCGTCGACTCGCTGATCAGCCTCGACTGTGCCTTCTAGTTGCCAGCCATCTGTTGTTTGCCCCTC
CCCCGTGCCTTCCTTGACCCTGGAAGGTGCCACTCCCACTGTCCTTTCCTAATAAAATGAGGAAATTGCA
TCGCATTGTCTGAGTAGGTGTCATTCTATTCTGGGGGGTGGGGTGGGGCAGGACAGCAAGGGGGAGGATT
GGGAAGACAATAGCAGGCATGCTGGGGATGCGGTGGGCTCTATGGCTTCTGAGGCGGAAAGAACCAGCTG
GGGCTCGACTAGAGCATGGCTACGTAGATAAGTAGCATGGCGGGTTAATCATTAACTACAAGGAACCCCT
AGTGATGGAGTTGGCCACTCCCTCTCTGCGCGCTCGCTCGCTCACTGAGGCCGGGCGACCAAAGGTCGCC
CGACGCCCGGGCGGCCTCAGTGAGCGAGCGAGCGCGCAGAGCTTTTTGCAAAAGCCTAGGCCTCCAAAAA
AGCCTCCTCACTACTTCTGGAATAGCTCAGAGGCCGAGGCGGCCTCGGCCTCTGCATAAATAAAAAAAAT
TAGTCAGCCATGGGG
